Addgene plasmid #162306: pEPQD0CM0539
Purpose: Level 0 CDS part for MoClo assembly, AATG-TTCG
Depositing lab: Nicola Patron. Depositing organization: Earlham Institute. Publication: Biofoundry-assisted expression and characterization of plant proteins. Dudley QM, Cai YM, Kallam K, Debreyne H, Carrasco Lopez JA, Patron NJ. Synth Biol (Oxf). 2021 Sep 11;6(1):ysab029. doi: 10.1093/synbio/ysab029. eCollection 2021. PubMed 34693026.
Backbone
  Vector backbone: pTwist
  Vector type: Synthetic Biology
Growth in bacteria
  Bacterial resistance: Chloramphenicol, 25 μg/mL
  Growth temperature: 37°C
  Growth strain: DH5alpha
  Copy number: High Copy
Gene/Insert
  Gene/Insert name: CDS, TEV protease (S219V), no stop codon
  Species: Synthetic
  Mutation: S219V, codon optimized for E. coli
  Cloning method: Unknown
  Sequencing primers: 5′ GTTGTAAAACGACGGCCAGTC; 3′ AGCGGATAACAATTTCACACAGG
Terms and licenses: Academic/Nonprofit Terms; Industry Terms: Not Available to Industry
How to cite: pEPQD0CM0539 was a gift from Nicola Patron (Addgene plasmid # 162306 ; http://n2t.net/addgene:162306 ; RRID:Addgene_162306)
