[The description below was written by a language model from this plasmid's Addgene catalogue record and pLannotate feature annotations shown in this document.]
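Description:
pEPQD0CM0539 is a small (about 2.7 kb) Level 0 part plasmid for MoClo/Golden Gate modular assembly, built on a pTwist backbone and classed as a synthetic biology vector. It is a storage and donor plasmid rather than an expression construct. The feature table shows no promoter or terminator flanking the insert, only the elements needed for maintenance in E. coli. These are a high-copy ColE1/pUC-type origin of replication and a chloramphenicol acetyltransferase (cat) gene driven by its native promoter and followed by the phage lambda t0 terminator, which confers chloramphenicol resistance. A short residual lacZα fragment spans the sequence origin and appears to be a leftover of the backbone.

The payload is a synthetic coding sequence for tobacco etch virus (TEV) protease, annotated as a roughly 700 bp fragment of the TEV polyprotein corresponding to the nuclear inclusion protein A proteolytic domain. It carries the S219V substitution, a change generally known to reduce self-cleavage and so give a more stable enzyme, and it is codon optimized for E. coli. The part is supplied without a stop codon and is defined by AATG and TTCG assembly overhangs. In the standard plant MoClo syntax, these mark a CDS part intended to be joined in frame to a downstream C-terminal tag or fusion part. Release by a Type IIS restriction enzyme lets it be combined with promoter, tag and terminator parts into a Level 1 transcription unit. The record does not name the enzyme, and its recognition sites are not annotated. The associated work concerns biofoundry-assisted expression and characterization of plant proteins, where such a part would supply a protease for removing affinity tags.
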