Features (pLannotate 1.2.2; 6 found; start..end, strand, type, name):
     82..789     +  CDS            POLG_TEV (fragment): Experimental evidence at protein level: Swiss-Prot protein existence level 1. [Nuclear inclusion protein A]: has RNA-binding and proteolytic activities. From Tobacco etch virus (TEV).
   1048..1636    -  rep_origin     ori: high-copy-number ColE1/pMB1/pBR322/pUC origin of replication
   1769..1863    -  terminator     lambda t0 terminator: transcription terminator from phage lambda
   1887..2543    -  CDS            cat: CAT_ECOLX - Experimental evidence at protein level: Swiss-Prot protein existence level 1. This enzyme is an effector of chloramphenicol resistance in bacteria. From Escherichia coli. This protein is used as a marker in many commonly used cloning vectors, such as pACYC184.
   2544..2646    -  promoter       cat promoter: promoter of the E. coli cat gene encoding chloramphenicol acetyltransferase
   2721..17      -  CDS            lacZα (fragment) (across the origin): LacZα fragment of β-galactosidase; lacZ fragment
>Addgene plasmid #162306 | pEPQD0CM0539 | addgene full sequence | sequence record 318740 | Addgene NGS Result
GTAAAACGACGGCCAGTCATGCATAATCTGCACGCATCTGGAATAAGGAAGTGCCATTCCGCCTGACCTA
GGTCTCTAATGGGTGAGTCTCTGTTCAAAGGCCCACGCGACTATAATCCCATCTCCTCGACGATCTGCCA
CTTAACCAACGAGTCGGACGGACATACGACCAGTCTGTACGGCATCGGGTTCGGCCCGTTTATTATCACT
AATAAACATCTGTTCCGTCGCAACAACGGTACCTTACTTGTACAGTCTCTTCACGGCGTGTTTAAAGTGA
AGAATACTACTACCCTTCAGCAGCATCTGATCGACGGTCGCGATATGATTATCATCCGTATGCCGAAAGA
CTTTCCGCCCTTCCCGCAGAAATTAAAGTTCCGCGAACCCCAGCGCGAGGAACGTATTTGCTTGGTTACC
ACAAATTTTCAGACAAAATCAATGAGCTCAATGGTTAGCGATACGAGCTGTACTTTTCCGAGCAGTGACG
GTATCTTTTGGAAACACTGGATCCAGACGAAAGACGGCCAATGCGGATCACCGCTGGTGAGTACCCGTGA
CGGCTTTATCGTGGGCATTCATTCCGCCAGCAACTTTACTAATACCAATAACTACTTTACCTCAGTACCC
AAGAATTTTATGGAGCTGTTAACCAACCAAGAAGCACAACAATGGGTGAGCGGGTGGCGTCTGAACGCCG
ATAGCGTTCTGTGGGGTGGTCACAAGGTGTTTATGGTCAAGCCTGAGGAACCGTTCCAACCTGTGAAAGA
GGCCACCCAGTTGATGAACGGTTCGAGAGACCTAGGCTAGGTGGAGGCTCAGTGATGATAAGTCTGCGAT
GGTGGATGCATGTGTCATGGTCATAGCTGTTTCCTGTGTGAAATTGTTATCCGCTCAGAGGGCACAATCC
TATTCCGCGCTATCCGACAATCTCCAAGACATTAGGTGGAGTTCAGTTCGGCGTATGGCATATGTCGCTG
GAAAGAACATGTGAGCAAAAGGCCAGCAAAAGGCCAGGAACCGTAAAAAGGCCGCGTTGCTGGCGTTTTT
CCATAGGCTCCGCCCCCCTGACGAGCATCACAAAAATCGACGCTCAAGTCAGAGGTGGCGAAACCCGACA
GGACTATAAAGATACCAGGCGTTTCCCCCTGGAAGCTCCCTCGTGCGCTCTCCTGTTCCGACCCTGCCGC
TTACCGGATACCTGTCCGCCTTTCTCCCTTCGGGAAGCGTGGCGCTTTCTCATAGCTCACGCTGTAGGTA
TCTCAGTTCGGTGTAGGTCGTTCGCTCCAAGCTGGGCTGTGTGCACGAACCCCCCGTTCAGCCCGACCGC
TGCGCCTTATCCGGTAACTATCGTCTTGAGTCCAACCCGGTAAGACACGACTTATCGCCACTGGCAGCAG
CCACTGGTAACAGGATTAGCAGAGCGAGGTATGTAGGCGGTGCTACAGAGTTCTTGAAGTGGTGGCCTAA
CTACGGCTACACTAGAAGAACAGTATTTGGTATCTGCGCTCTGCTGAAGCCAGTTACCTTCGGAAAAAGA
GTTGGTAGCTCTTGATCCGGCAAACAAACCACCGCTGGTAGCGGTGGTTTTTTTGTTTGCAAGCAGCAGA
TTACGCGCAGAAAAAAAGGATCTCAAGAAGATCCTTTGATCTTTTCTACGGGGTCTGACGCTCTATTCAA
CAAAGCCGCCGTCCCGTCAAGTCAGCGTAAATGGGTAGGGGGCTTCAAATCGTCCCCCCATACGATATAA
GTTGTTACTAGTGCTTGGATTCTCACCAATAAAAAACGCCCGGCGGCAACCGAGCGTTCTGAACAAATCC
AGATGGAGTTCTGAGGTCATTACTGGATCTATCAACAGGAGTCCAAGCGAGCTCGATATCAAATTACGCC
CCGCCCTGCCACTCATCGCAGTACTGTTGTAATTCATTAAGCATTCTGCCGACATGGAAGCCATCACAAA
CGGCATGATGAACCTGAATCGCCAGCGGCATCAGCACCTTGTCGCCTTGCGTATAATATTTGCCCATGGT
GAAAACGGGGGCGAAGAAGTTGTCCATATTGGCCACGTTTAAATCAAAACTGGTGAAACTCACCCAGGGA
TTGGCTGAGACGAAAAACATATTCTCAATAAACCCTTTAGGGAAATAGGCCAGGTTTTCACCGTAACACG
CCACATCTTGCGAATATATGTGTAGAAACTGCCGGAAATCGTCGTGGTATTCACTCCAGAGCGATGAAAA
CGTTTCAGTTTGCTCATGGAAAACGGTGTAACAAGGGTGAACACTATCCCATATCACCAGCTCACCGTCT
TTCATTGCCATACGAAATTCCGGATGAGCATTCATCAGGCGGGCAAGAATGTGAATAAAGGCCGGATAAA
ACTTGTGCTTATTTTTCTTTACGGTCTTTAAAAAGGCCGTAATATCCAGCTGAACGGTCTGGTTATAGGT
ACATTGAGCAACTGACTGAAATGCCTCAAAATGTTCTTTACGATGCCATTGGGATATATCAACGGTGGTA
TATCCAGTGATTTTTTTCTCCATTTTAGCTTCCTTAGCTCCTGAAAATCTCGATAACTCAAAAAATACGC
CCGGTAGTGATCTTATTTCATTATGGTGAAAGTTGGAACCTCTTACGTGCCGATCAACGTCTCATTGATA
CCTGAAACAAAACCCATCGTACGGCCAAGGAAGTCTCCAATAACTGTGATCCACCACAAGCGCCAGGGTT
TTCCCAGTCACGACGTT
